>Addgene plasmid #233164 | pMXs-uORFwx1-mNgn2x3HA-P2A-mRuby2 | addgene full sequence | sequence record 463018 | Addgene NGS Result
TCGGCGACACAGTGTGGGTCCGCCGACACCAGACTAAGAACCTAGAACCTCGCTGGAAAGGACCTTACAC
AGTCCTGCTGACCACCCCCACCGCCCTCAAAGTAGACGGCATCGCAGCTTGGATACACGCCGCCCACGTG
AAGGCTGCCGACCCCGGGGGTGGACCATCCTCTAGACTGCCGGATCTAGCTAGTTAATCGACGGTATCGA
TAAGCTATCAAACAAGTTTGTACAAAAAAGCAGGCTCCACCATGGGAACCAATTCAGTCGAGTCGACTGG
ATCCCGAATGGGTTGAGATCCGGTACTACTGCCACCATGTTCGTCAAATCTGAGACTCTGGAGTTGAAGG
AGGAAGAGGAGGTACTGATGCTGCTGGGCTCGGCTTCCCCGGCCTCGGCGACCCTGACCCCGATGTCCTC
CAGCGCGGACGAGGAGGAGGACGAGGAGCTGCGCCGGCCGGGCTCCGCGCGTGGGCAGCGTGGAGCGGAA
GCCGGGCAGGGGGTGCAGGGCAGTCCGGCGTCGGGTGCCGGGGGTTGCCGGCCAGGGCGGCTGCTGGGCC
TGATGCACGAGTGCAAGCGTCGCCCGTCGCGCTCACGGGCCGTCTCCCGAGGTGCCAAGACGGCGGAGAC
GGTGCAGCGCATCAAGAAGACCCGCAGGCTCAAGGCCAACAACCGCGAGCGCAACCGCATGCACAACCTA
AACGCCGCGCTGGACGCGCTGCGCGAGGTGCTGCCCACCTTCCCCGAGGATGCCAAGCTCACGAAGATCG
AGACGCTGCGCTTCGCCCACAATTACATCTGGGCGCTCACCGAGACTCTGCGCCTGGCGGACCACTGCGC
CGGCGCCGGTGGCCTCCAGGGGGCGCTCTTCACGGAGGCGGTGCTCCTGAGCCCGGGAGCTGCGCTCGGC
GCCAGCGGGGACAGCCCTTCTCCACCTTCCTCCTGGAGCTGCACCAACAGCCCGGCGTCATCCTCCAACT
CCACGTCCCCATACAGCTGCACTTTATCGCCCGCTAGCCCCGGGTCAGACGTGGACTACTGGCAGCCCCC
ACCTCCGGAGAAGCATCGTTATGCGCCTCACCTGCCCCTCGCCAGGGACTGTATCGGGTCTGGCTCCGGA
TCAAGTGGTGGCAGCGGATCAGGATATCCATACGATGTACCAGACTATGCGGGATCGGGTTACCCCTACG
ACGTCCCCGACTACGCCGGCTCCGGCTACCCCTACGACGTCCCTGATTATGCTGGAAGCGGAGCTACTAA
CTTCAGCCTGCTGAAGCAGGCTGGAGACGTGGAGGAGAACCCTGGACCTATGGTGTCTAAGGGCGAAGAG
CTGATCAAGGAAAATATGCGTATGAAGGTGGTCATGGAAGGTTCGGTCAACGGCCACCAATTCAAATGCA
CAGGTGAAGGAGAAGGCAATCCGTACATGGGAACTCAAACCATGAGGATCAAAGTCATCGAGGGAGGACC
CCTGCCATTTGCCTTTGACATTCTTGCCACGTCGTTCATGTATGGCAGCCGTACTTTTATCAAGTACCCG
AAAGGCATTCCTGATTTCTTTAAACAGTCCTTTCCTGAGGGTTTTACTTGGGAAAGAGTTACGAGATACG
AAGATGGTGGAGTCGTCACCGTCATGCAGGACACCAGCCTTGAGGATGGCTGTCTCGTTTACCACGTCCA
AGTCAGAGGGGTAAACTTTCCCTCCAATGGTCCCGTGATGCAGAAGAAGACCAAGGGTTGGGAGCCTAAT
ACAGAGATGATGTATCCAGCAGATGGTGGTCTGAGGGGATACACTCATATGGCACTGAAAGTTGATGGTG
GTGGCCATCTGTCTTGCTCTTTCGTAACAACTTACAGGTCAAAAAAGACCGTCGGGAACATCAAGATGCC
CGGTATCCATGCCGTTGATCACCGCCTGGAAAGGTTAGAGGAAAGTGACAATGAAATGTTCGTAGTACAA
CGCGAACACGCAGTTGCCAAGTTCGCCGGGCTTGGTGGTGGGATGGACGAGCTGTACAAGTAACGCTGAT
ATCTAGACCCAGCTTTCTTGTACAAAGTGGTTCGATAGCTTATCGATAATCAACCTCTGGATTACAAAAT
TTGTGAAAGATTGACTGGTATTCTTAACTATGTTGCTCCTTTTACGCTATGTGGATACGCTGCTTTAATG
CCTTTGTATCATGCTATTGCTTCCCGTATGGCTTTCATTTTCTCCTCCTTGTATAAATCCTGGTTGCTGT
CTCTTTATGAGGAGTTGTGGCCCGTTGTCAGGCAACGTGGCGTGGTGTGCACTGTGTTTGCTGACGCAAC
CCCCACTGGTTGGGGCATTGCCACCACCTGTCAGCTCCTTTCCGGGACTTTCGCTTTCCCCCTCCCTATT
GCCACGGCGGAACTCATCGCCGCCTGCCTTGCCCGCTGCTGGACAGGGGCTCGGCTGTTGGGCACTGACA
ATTCCGTGGTGTTGTCGGGGAAATCATCGTCCTTTCCTTGGCTGCTCGCCTGTGTTGCCACCTGGATTCT
GCGCGGGACGTCCTTCTGCTACGTCCCTTCGGCCCTCAATCCAGCGGACCTTCCTTCCCGCGGCCTGCTG
CCGGCTCTGCGGCCTCTTCCGCGTCTTCGCCTTCGCCCTCAGACGAGTCGGATCTCCCTTTGGGCCGCCT
CCCCGCATCGATACCGTCGACGATAAAATAAAAGATTTTATTTAGTCTCCAGAAAAAGGGGGGAATGAAA
GACCCCACCTGTAGGTTTGGCAAGCTAGCTTAAGTAACGCCATTTTGCAAGGCATGGAAAAATACATAAC
TGAGAATAGAGAAGTTCAGATCAAGGTCAGGAACAGATGGAACAGCTGAATATGGGCCAAACAGGATATC
TGTGGTAAGCAGTTCCTGCCCCGGCTCAGGGCCAAGAACAGATGGAACAGCTGAATATGGGCCAAACAGG
ATATCTGTGGTAAGCAGTTCCTGCCCCGGCTCAGGGCCAAGAACAGATGGTCCCCAGATGCGGTCCAGCC
CTCAGCAGTTTCTAGAGAACCATCAGATGTTTCCAGGGTGCCCCAAGGACCTGAAATGACCCTGTGCCTT
ATTTGAACTAACCAATCAGTTCGCTTCTCGCTTCTGTTCGCGCGCTTCTGCTCCCCGAGCTCAATAAAAG
AGCCCACAACCCCTCACTCGGGGCGCCAGTCCTCCGATTGACTGAGTCGCCCGGGTACCCGTGTATCCAA
TAAACCCTCTTGCAGTTGCATCCGACTTGTGGTCTCGCTGTTCCTTGGGAGGGTCTCCTCTGAGTGATTG
ACTACCCGTCAGCGGGGGTCTTTCACATGCAGCATGTATCAAAATTAATTTGGTTTTTTTTCTTAAGTAT
TTACATTAAATGGCCATAGTTGCATTAATGAATCGGCCAACGCGCGGGGAGAGGCGGTTTGCGTATTGGG
CGCTCTTCCGCTTCCTCGCTCACTGACTCGCTGCGCTCGGTCGTTCGGCTGCGGCGAGCGGTATCAGCTC
ACTCAAAGGCGGTAATACGGTTATCCACAGAATCAGGGGATAACGCAGGAAAGAACATGTGAGCAAAAGG
CCAGCAAAAGGCCAGGAACCGTAAAAAGGCCGCGTTGCTGGCGTTTTTCCATAGGCTCCGCCCCCCTGAC
GAGCATCACAAAAATCGACGCTCAAGTCAGAGGTGGCGAAACCCGACAGGACTATAAAGATACCAGGCGT
TTCCCCCTGGAAGCTCCCTCGTGCGCTCTCCTGTTCCGACCCTGCCGCTTACCGGATACCTGTCCGCCTT
TCTCCCTTCGGGAAGCGTGGCGCTTTCTCATAGCTCACGCTGTAGGTATCTCAGTTCGGTGTAGGTCGTT
CGCTCCAAGCTGGGCTGTGTGCACGAACCCCCCGTTCAGCCCGACCGCTGCGCCTTATCCGGTAACTATC
GTCTTGAGTCCAACCCGGTAAGACACGACTTATCGCCACTGGCAGCAGCCACTGGTAACAGGATTAGCAG
AGCGAGGTATGTAGGCGGTGCTACAGAGTTCTTGAAGTGGTGGCCTAACTACGGCTACACTAGAAGAACA
GTATTTGGTATCTGCGCTCTGCTGAAGCCAGTTACCTTCGGAAAAAGAGTTGGTAGCTCTTGATCCGGCA
AACAAACCACCGCTGGTAGCGGTGGTTTTTTTGTTTGCAAGCAGCAGATTACGCGCAGAAAAAAAGGATC
TCAAGAAGATCCTTTGATCTTTTCTACGGGGTCTGACGCTCAGTGGAACGAAAACTCACGTTAAGGGATT
TTGGTCATGAGATTATCAAAAAGGATCTTCACCTAGATCCTTTTGCGGCCGGCCGCAAATCAATCTAAAG
TATATATGAGTAAACTTGGTCTGACAGTTACCAATGCTTAATCAGTGAGGCACCTATCTCAGCGATCTGT
CTATTTCGTTCATCCATAGTTGCCTGACTCCCCGTCGTGTAGATAACTACGATACGGGAGGGCTTACCAT
CTGGCCCCAGTGCTGCAATGATACCGCGAGACCCACGCTCACCGGCTCCAGATTTATCAGCAATAAACCA
GCCAGCCGGAAGGGCCGAGCGCAGAAGTGGTCCTGCAACTTTATCCGCCTCCATCCAGTCTATTAATTGT
TGCCGGGAAGCTAGAGTAAGTAGTTCGCCAGTTAATAGTTTGCGCAACGTTGTTGCCATTGCTACAGGCA
TCGTGGTGTCACGCTCGTCGTTTGGTATGGCTTCATTCAGCTCCGGTTCCCAACGATCAAGGCGAGTTAC
ATGATCCCCCATGTTGTGCAAAAAAGCGGTTAGCTCCTTCGGTCCTCCGATCGTTGTCAGAAGTAAGTTG
GCCGCAGTGTTATCACTCATGGTTATGGCAGCACTGCATAATTCTCTTACTGTCATGCCATCCGTAAGAT
GCTTTTCTGTGACTGGTGAGTACTCAACCAAGTCATTCTGAGAATAGTGTATGCGGCGACCGAGTTGCTC
TTGCCCGGCGTCAATACGGGATAATACCGCGCCACATAGCAGAACTTTAAAAGTGCTCATCATTGGAAAA
CGTTCTTCGGGGCGAAAACTCTCAAGGATCTTACCGCTGTTGAGATCCAGTTCGATGTAACCCACTCGTG
CACCCAACTGATCTTCAGCATCTTTTACTTTCACCAGCGTTTCTGGGTGAGCAAAAACAGGAAGGCAAAA
TGCCGCAAAAAAGGGAATAAGGGCGACACGGAAATGTTGAATACTCATACTCTTCCTTTTTCAATATTAT
TGAAGCATTTATCAGGGTTATTGTCTCATGAGCGGATACATATTTGAATGTATTTAGAAAAATAAACAAA
TAGGGGTTCCGCGCACATTTCCCCGAAAAGTGCCACCTGCATAATGAAAGACCCCACCTGTAGGTTTGGC
AAGCTAGCTTAAGTAACGCCATTTTGCAAGGCATGGAAAAATACATAACTGAGAATAGAAAAGTTCAGAT
CAAGGTCAGGAACAGATGGAACAGCTGAATATGGGCCAAACAGGATATCTGTGGTAAGCAGTTCCTGCCC
CGGCTCAGGGCCAAGAACAGATGGAACAGCTGAATATGGGCCAAACAGGATATCTGTGGTAAGCAGTTCC
TGCCCCGGCTCAGGGCCAAGAACAGATGGTCCCCAGATGCGGTCCAGCCCTCAGCAGTTTCTAGAGAACC
ATCAGATGTTTCCAGGGTGCCCCAAGGACCTGAAATGACCCTGTGCCTTATTTGAACTAACCAATCAGTT
CGCTTCTCGCTTCTGTTCGCGCGCTTCTGCTCCCCGAGCTCAATAAAAGAGCCCACAACCCCTCACTCGG
CGCGCCAGTCCTCCGATTGACTGAGTCGCCCGGGTACCCGTGTATCCAATAAACCCTCTTGCAGTTGCAT
CCGACTTGTGGTCTCGCTGTTCCTTGGGAGGGTCTCCTCTGAGTGATTGACTACCCGTCAGCGGGGGTCT
TTCATTTGGGGGCTCGTCCGGGATCGGGAGACCCCTGCCCAGGGACCACCGACCCACCACCGGGAGGTAA
GCTGGCCAGCAACTTATCTGTGTCTGTCCGATTGTCTAGTGTCTATGACTGATTTTATGCGCCTGCGTCG
GTACTAGTTAGCTAACTAGCTCTGTATCTGGCGGACCCGTGGTGGAACTGACGAGTTCGGAACACCCGGC
CGCAACCCTGGGAGACGTCCCAGGGACTTCGGGGGCCGTTTTTGTGGCCCGACCTGAGTCCAAAAATCCC
GATCGTTTTGGACTCTTTGGTGCACCCCCCTAATAGGAGGGATATGTGGTTCTGGTAGGAGACGAGAACC
TAAAACAGTTCCCGCCTCCGTCTGAATTTTTGCTTTCGGTTTGGGACCGAAGCCGCGCCGCGCGTCTTGT
CTGCTGCAGCATCGTTCTGTGTTGTCTCTGTCTGACTGTGTTTCTGTATTTGTCTGAAAATTAGGGCCAG
ACTGTTACCACTCCCTTAAGTTTGACCTTAGGTCACTGGAAAGATGTCGAGCGGATCGCTCACAACCAGT
CGGTAGATGTCAAGAAGAGACGTTGGGTTACCTTCTGCTCTGCAGAATGGCCAACCTTTAACGTCGGATG
GCCGCGAGACGGCACCTTTAACCGAGACCTCATCACCCAGGTTAAGATCAAGGTCTTTTCACCTGGCCCG
CATGGACACCCAGACCAGGTCCCCTACATCGTGACCTGGGAAGCCTTGGCTTTTGACCCCCCTCCCTGGG
TCAAGCCCTTTGTACACCCTAAGCCTCCGCCTCCTCTTCCTCCATCCGCCCCGTCTCTCCCCCTTGAACC
TCCTCGTTCGACCCCGCCTCGATCCTCCCTTTATCCAGCCCTCACTCCTTCTCTAGGCGCCCCCATATGG
CCATATGAGATCTTATATGGGGCACCCCCGCCCCTTGTAAACTTCCCTGACCCTGACATGACAAGAGTTA
CTAACAGCCCCTCTCTCCAAGCTCACTTACAGGCTCTCTACTTAGTCCAGCACGAAGTCTGGAGACCTCT
GGCGGCAGCCTACCAAGAACAACTGGACCGACCGGTGGTACCTCACCCTTACCGAG
Features (pLannotate 1.2.2; 17 found; start..end, strand, type, name):
    198..216     -  misc_feature   MCS (fragment): pBluescript multiple cloning site
    222..246     +  protein_bind   attB1: mutant version of attB; recombination site for the Gateway® BP reaction BP Clonase™
    317..1105    +  CDS            Neurog2: NGN2_MOUSE - Also known as Ath4a, Atoh4, Ngn2. Experimental evidence at protein level: Swiss-Prot protein existence level 1. Transcriptional regulator. Involved in neuronal differentiation. Activates transcription by binding to the E box (5'- CANNTG-3'). From Mus musculus (Mouse).
   1310..2020    +  CDS            mRuby2: mRuby2 is a basic (constitutively fluorescent) red fluorescent protein published in 2012, derived from Entacmaea quadricolor. It has moderate acid sensitivity.
   2037..2061    -  protein_bind   attB2: mutant version of attB; recombination site for the Gateway® BP reaction BP Clonase™
   2078..2666    +  misc_feature   WPRE: woodchuck hepatitis virus posttranscriptional regulatory element
   2724..2845    +  LTR            3' LTR (ΔU3) (fragment): self-inactivating 3' long terminal repeat (LTR) from Moloney murine leukemia virus
   2846..3315    +  LTR            LTR: long terminal repeat from Moloney murine leukemia virus
   3381..3433    -  CDS            lacI (fragment): lac repressor; lacI; The lac repressor binds to the lac operator to inhibit transcription in E. coli. This inhibition can be relieved by adding lactose or isopropyl-β-D-thiogalactopyranoside (IPTG).
   3616..4204    -  rep_origin     ori: high-copy-number ColE1/pMB1/pBR322/pUC origin of replication
   4368..5228    -  CDS            AmpR: β-lactamase; bla; confers resistance to ampicillin, carbenicillin, and related antibiotics
   5229..5333    -  promoter       AmpR promoter: bla
   5363..5956    +  LTR            LTR: long terminal repeat from Moloney murine leukemia virus
   6019..6218    +  misc_feature   MMLV Ψ: packaging signal of Moloney murine leukemia virus (MMLV)
   6270..6358    +  misc_feature   MESV Ψ (fragment): packaging signal of murine embryonic stem cell virus
   6435..6851    +  CDS            gag (truncated): truncated Moloney murine leukemia virus (MMLV) gag gene lacking the start codon
   6861..179     +  misc_feature   pol region (across the origin): Moloney murine leukemia virus (MMLV) pol region containing the splice acceptor site
