[The description below was written by a language model from this plasmid's Addgene catalogue record and pLannotate feature annotations shown in this document.]
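Description:
pMXs-uORFwx1-mNgn2x3HA-P2A-mRuby2 is a Moloney murine leukemia virus-based retroviral expression vector built on the Gateway-adapted pMXs-gw backbone, intended for packaging into retrovirus and delivery into mammalian cells. In bacteria it is maintained through a high-copy ColE1/pUC-type origin and selected with ampicillin via the β-lactamase gene and its native promoter. The viral portion comprises a 5' MMLV LTR, followed by the Ψ packaging signal, a truncated gag lacking its start codon and a pol fragment carrying the splice acceptor. Together these allow the genomic RNA to be encapsidated while the structural genes are supplied in trans by packaging cells. No separate internal promoter is annotated, so expression of the insert presumably relies on the 5' LTR. A WPRE lies downstream of the insert to enhance transcript stability and expression, ahead of the 3' LTR region.

The payload sits between attB1 and attB2 sites left by Gateway recombination. It encodes mouse Neurog2 (Ngn2), a bHLH transcription factor that binds E-box motifs and drives neuronal differentiation, carrying a C-terminal triple HA tag for detection. A P2A self-cleaving peptide links it to the red fluorescent protein mRuby2, so both proteins are produced from one transcript and red fluorescence reports on transduction and expression level. The HA tag and P2A are not annotated separately in the feature table, but fit the gap between the two coding sequences. According to the name and stated purpose, an upstream open reading frame precedes the Ngn2 start. Such elements generally reduce translation of the main reading frame, suggesting this is a variant for tuning Ngn2 dosage, though the record does not describe its strength. The associated work concerns how transcription factor levels affect direct conversion to motor neurons.
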