Addgene plasmid #233164: pMXs-uORFwx1-mNgn2x3HA-P2A-mRuby2
Purpose: Retroviral expression of Ngn2x3HA with mRuby2 fluorescent reporter with upstream open reading frame
Depositing lab: Kate Galloway. Depositing organization: Massachusetts Institute of Technology. Publication: Proliferation history and transcription factor levels drive direct conversion to motor neurons. Wang NB, Lende-Dorn BA, Beitz AM, Han P, Adewumi HO, O'Shea TM, Galloway KE. Cell Syst. 2025 Apr 16;16(4):101205. doi: 10.1016/j.cels.2025.101205. Epub 2025 Mar 13. PubMed 40086434.
Backbone
  Vector backbone: pMXs-gw
  Vector type: Mammalian Expression, Retroviral
Growth in bacteria
  Bacterial resistance: Ampicillin, 100 μg/mL
  Growth temperature: 30°C
  Growth strain: NEB Stable
  Copy number: High Copy
Gene/Insert
  Gene/Insert name: mNgn2x3HA-P2A-mRuby2
  Species: M. musculus (mouse), Synthetic
  Entrez Gene: Neurog2 (a.k.a. Atoh4, Math4A, bHLHa8, ngn-2, ngn2)
  Tag / fusion protein: x3HA (C terminal on insert)
  Cloning method: Gateway Cloning
Terms and licenses: Academic/Nonprofit Terms; Industry Terms: Not Available to Industry
Depositor comments: Please visit https://doi.org/10.1101/2023.11.26.568736 for bioRxiv preprint.
How to cite: pMXs-uORFwx1-mNgn2x3HA-P2A-mRuby2 was a gift from Kate Galloway (Addgene plasmid # 233164 ; http://n2t.net/addgene:233164 ; RRID:Addgene_233164)
