>Addgene plasmid #233164 | pMXs-uORFwx1-mNgn2x3HA-P2A-mRuby2 | depositor partial sequence | sequence record 458690 | mNgn2x3HA
ATGTTCGTCAAATCTGAGACTCTGGAGTTGAAGGAGGAAGAGGAGGTACTGATGCTGCTGGGCTCGGCTT
CCCCGGCCTCGGCGACCCTGACCCCGATGTCCTCCAGCGCGGACGAGGAGGAGGACGAGGAGCTGCGCCG
GCCGGGCTCCGCGCGTGGGCAGCGTGGAGCGGAAGCCGGGCAGGGGGTGCAGGGCAGTCCGGCGTCGGGT
GCCGGGGGTTGCCGGCCAGGGCGGCTGCTGGGCCTGATGCACGAGTGCAAGCGTCGCCCGTCGCGCTCAC
GGGCCGTCTCCCGAGGTGCCAAGACGGCGGAGACGGTGCAGCGCATCAAGAAGACCCGCAGGCTCAAGGC
CAACAACCGCGAGCGCAACCGCATGCACAACCTAAACGCCGCGCTGGACGCGCTGCGCGAGGTGCTGCCC
ACCTTCCCCGAGGATGCCAAGCTCACGAAGATCGAGACGCTGCGCTTCGCCCACAATTACATCTGGGCGC
TCACCGAGACTCTGCGCCTGGCGGACCACTGCGCCGGCGCCGGTGGCCTCCAGGGGGCGCTCTTCACGGA
GGCGGTGCTCCTGAGCCCGGGAGCTGCGCTCGGCGCCAGCGGGGACAGCCCTTCTCCACCTTCCTCCTGG
AGCTGCACCAACAGCCCGGCGTCATCCTCCAACTCCACGTCCCCATACAGCTGCACTTTATCGCCCGCTA
GCCCCGGGTCAGACGTGGACTACTGGCAGCCCCCACCTCCGGAGAAGCATCGTTATGCGCCTCACCTGCC
CCTCGCCAGGGACTGTATCGGGTCTGGCTCCGGATCAAGTGGTGGCAGCGGATCAGGATATCCATACGAT
GTACCAGACTATGCGGGATCGGGTTACCCCTACGACGTCCCCGACTACGCCGGCTCCGGCTACCCCTACG
ACGTCCCTGATTATGCT
