>Addgene plasmid #233164 | pMXs-uORFwx1-mNgn2x3HA-P2A-mRuby2 | depositor partial sequence | sequence record 458691 | mRuby2
ATGGTGTCTAAGGGCGAAGAGCTGATCAAGGAAAATATGCGTATGAAGGTGGTCATGGAAGGTTCGGTCA
ACGGCCACCAATTCAAATGCACAGGTGAAGGAGAAGGCAATCCGTACATGGGAACTCAAACCATGAGGAT
CAAAGTCATCGAGGGAGGACCCCTGCCATTTGCCTTTGACATTCTTGCCACGTCGTTCATGTATGGCAGC
CGTACTTTTATCAAGTACCCGAAAGGCATTCCTGATTTCTTTAAACAGTCCTTTCCTGAGGGTTTTACTT
GGGAAAGAGTTACGAGATACGAAGATGGTGGAGTCGTCACCGTCATGCAGGACACCAGCCTTGAGGATGG
CTGTCTCGTTTACCACGTCCAAGTCAGAGGGGTAAACTTTCCCTCCAATGGTCCCGTGATGCAGAAGAAG
ACCAAGGGTTGGGAGCCTAATACAGAGATGATGTATCCAGCAGATGGTGGTCTGAGGGGATACACTCATA
TGGCACTGAAAGTTGATGGTGGTGGCCATCTGTCTTGCTCTTTCGTAACAACTTACAGGTCAAAAAAGAC
CGTCGGGAACATCAAGATGCCCGGTATCCATGCCGTTGATCACCGCCTGGAAAGGTTAGAGGAAAGTGAC
AATGAAATGTTCGTAGTACAACGCGAACACGCAGTTGCCAAGTTCGCCGGGCTTGGTGGTGGGATGGACG
AGCTGTACAAG
